>Addgene plasmid #60747 | PuroR-P2A-DD-TCOF1-donor | depositor partial sequence | sequence record 97644 | Between BamHI and EcoRI in PCR2.1
GGATCCCAGCAATTTCGGGTGTCTTTATGCCTCAGCTTAGATATCTCTCTGGGGTTCGGTGCTCCTCCTT
GGGGCGCCCATAGGCTGCATCTGTCCCTGACAAGGCACACAAGATATTGAACTATAGTTGCTTGGTTACG
GACAGTCGTCTCTGTGAGCTTTGAGGGCAACTGCCATGTATTATGCATCTTTTGAATCCCCCTAGCCTAG
CCGGGTGCTAGCCCAAGTTAGGTGCTTATTACAGATTTGTTCAGTTAGCGAATGAATCAATGAATAAACT
GGCAATTCGTGTCTGGTTCATGGGCACCAAAAACCGTGCGAAATGGATAAATGAGCAGGTAATGGCAGTA
CAAAGTTCGGATCTAGAGAAAGATCCAGATTAGGGAGTTCAGAGATGAGTAAAACGCAGACCCAGCCATC
AGAGAATTAACAAGGAAGATAAATCTCTTCAAGAAGCCAGCCGGAAGGATTAAAAGAGAGTCGTCCAAGT
CCCGGCCGGCCCCGGGGGCGGGTCCCTGTCTAGCCCCGCATGCTCCGCGCCAATGGGCGGTATTGTTGAT
CACGAGTCTCCGCCCCCTTCGCCTTGAGGGGCGGGGCCGGCCACTCCCGGAGAGGGGACTACGTTTCCCG
GCGCGCCGCGCGGCCGGAGCGAAAGAGGAGCCGGAAGTGGGGCGCGCGAGGTCTAAGGGCGCGAGGGAAG
TGGCGGGCGGGGACTAAGGCGGGGCGTGCAGGTAGCCGGCCGGCCGGGGGTCGCGGGTATGACCGAGTAC
AAGCCCACGGTGCGCCTCGCCACCCGCGACGACGTCCCCAGGGCCGTACGCACCCTCGCCGCCGCGTTCG
CCGACTACCCCGCCACGCGCCACACCGTCGATCCGGACCGCCACATCGAGCGGGTCACCGAGCTGCAAGA
ACTCTTCCTCACGCGCGTCGGGCTCGACATCGGCAAGGTGTGGGTCGCGGACGACGGCGCCGCGGTGGCG
GTCTGGACCACGCCGGAGAGCGTCGAAGCGGGGGCGGTGTTCGCCGAGATCGGCCCGCGCATGGCCGAGT
TGAGCGGTTCCCGGCTGGCCGCGCAGCAACAGATGGAAGGCCTCCTGGCGCCGCACCGGCCCAAGGAGCC
CGCGTGGTTCCTGGCCACCGTCGGCGTCTCGCCCGACCACCAGGGCAAGGGTCTGGGCAGCGCCGTCGTG
CTCCCCGGAGTGGAGGCGGCCGAGCGCGCCGGGGTGCCCGCCTTCCTGGAGACCTCCGCGCCCCGCAACC
TCCCCTTCTACGAGCGGCTCGGCTTCACCGTCACCGCCGACGTCGAGGTGCCCGAAGGACCGCGCACCTG
GTGCATGACCCGCAAGCCCGGTGCCGGATCCGGAGCCACGAACTTCTCTCTGTTAAAGCAAGCAGGAGAC
GTGGAAGAAAACCCCGGTCCCATGGGAGTGCAGGTGGAAACCATCTCCCCAGGAGACGGGCGCACCTTCC
CCAAGCGCGGCCAGACCTGTGTGGTGCACTACACCGGGATGCTTGAAGATGGAAAGAAAGTCGATTCCTC
CCGGGACAGAAACAAGCCCTTTAAGTTTATGCTAGGCAAGCAGGAGGTGATCCGAGGCTGGGAAGAAGGG
GTTGCCCAGATGAGTGTGGGTCAGAGAGCCAAACTGACTATATCTCCAGATTATGCCTATGGTGCCACTG
GGCACCCAGGCATCATCCCACCACATGCCACTCTCGTCTTCGATGTGGAGCTTCTAAAACCGGAAGGTGG
AGGTGGATCTGGTGGAGGTGGATCTGGTGGCGGCGGTTCAATGGCCGAGGCCAGGAAGCGGCGGGAGCTA
CTTCCCCTGATCTACCACCATCTGCTGCGGGCTGGCTATGTGCGTGCGGCGCGGGAAGTGAAGGAGCAGA
GCGGCCAGGTAAGCGTTCGTGGGCCGTGTGCGAGGGCCGCGTGCAAGATGTGGAGATCAGCGGCCCGCGG
CCCGCGCCCCGTCCCCAGGCGACCCGGCAGGCGCCCGGAGCCGGGTCCCGCAGTGCTCGACGGCGCGGCC
AGGGGTACCGGAGGAGCCGCAATCTCTGCCTTCCCACTGCGACTTCAGTTCCCCTGGGCCTCACTTTCCT
CATCCGGGCAGTGGGTTGGGCCAGAAAGTGTGCTCGCAGGGGCCGAACTTTGTAATTCCCGCTTCCCTTA
CCTCCACGCCCTTCCTGGTAGCGGGTATTTTAAGTTTCCTAAGTCTCCCGCCACGTGGCTAGGCTCTGCG
CGGCCCCCCCTGGGGCAAGGAGGTTGCTGCGAGTCTCGGGGGTGGATTGCGACCAGCCCCTCGGGGGAGC
GCCTGGAAAAGGGACCCTACAGCCTCTTAGTTGAGCTGGAACTCAGGCCTTTAGCGATTGTCTGTACTGA
GACGGTCAGCTTTGGTACTCGAACTCGTGGTACAGTCATTTCTTACTTGATTAATTCAACTGTTAATCCG
GTACTCAGGGTGCTTCCTGGTGTTCGAATGGTGAGCACCATCTCTCAGCCCTCCTGGAGCTTACACTCTA
GTAAGGTAGACAAATCAAAGAATCACAAAAGTGACTATATGCTTAGCACCGCAATAAGGGCCGGCCAAAA
GGGCGAATTC
