>Addgene plasmid #60747 | PuroR-P2A-DD-TCOF1-donor | addgene partial sequence | sequence record 98970 | M13pUC-Rev 5'-AGCGGATAACAATTTCACACAGG-3'
TGACCATGATTACGCCAAGCTTGGTACCGAGCTCGGATCCCAGCAATTTCGGGTGTCTTTATGCCTCAGC
TTAGATATCTCTCTGGGGTTCGGTGCTCCTCCTTGGGGCGCCCATAGGCTGCATCTGTCCCTGACAAGGC
ACACAAGATATTGAACTATAGTTGCTTGGTTACGGACAGTCGTCTCTGTGAGCTTTGAGGGCAACTGCCA
TGTATTATGCATCTTTTGAATCCCCCTAGCCTAGCCGGGTGCTAGCCCAAGTTAGGTGCTTATTACAGAT
TTGTTCAGTTAGCGAATGAATCAATGAATAAACTGGCAATTCGTGTCTGGTTCATGGGCACCAAAAACCG
TGCGAAATGGATAAATGAGCAGGTAATGGCAGTACAAAGTTCGGATCTAGAGAAAGATCCAGATTAGGGA
GTTCAGAGATGAGTAAAACGCAGACCCAGCCATCAGAGAATTAACAAGGAAGATAAATCTCTTCAAGAAG
CCAGCCGGAAGGATTAAAAGAGAGTCGTCCAAGTCCCGGCCGGCCCCGGGGGCGGGTCCCTGTCTAGCCC
CGCATGCTCCGCGCCAATGGGCGGTATTGTTGATCACGAGTCTCCGCCCCCTTCGCCTTGAGGGGCGGGG
CCGGCCACTCCCGGAGAGGGGACTACGTTTCCCGGCGCGCCGCGCGGCCGGAGCGAAAGAGGAGCCGGAA
GTGGGGCGCGCGAGGTCTAAGGGCGCGAGGGAAGTGGCGGGCGGGGACTAAGGCGGGGCGTGCAGGTAGC
CGGCCGGCCGGGGGTCGCGGGTATGACCGAGTACAAGCCCACGGTGCGCCTCGCCACCCGCGACGACGTC
CCCAGGGCCGTACGCACCCTCGCCGCCGCGTTCGCCGACTACCCCGCCACGCGCCACACCGTCGATCCGG
ACCGCCACATCGAGCGGGTCACCGAGCTGCAAGAACTCTTCCTCACGCGCGTCGGGCTCGACATCGGCAA
GGTGTGGGTCGCGGACGACGGCGCCGCGGTGGCGGTCTGGACCACGCCGGA
