>Addgene plasmid #60747 | PuroR-P2A-DD-TCOF1-donor | addgene partial sequence | sequence record 98972 | Puro-F 5'-GCAACCTCCCTTCTACGAGC-3'
CGCCGACGTCGAGGTGCCCGAAGGACCGCGCACCTGGTGCATGACCCGCAAGCCCGGTGCCGGATCCGGA
GCCACGAACTTCTCTCTGTTAAAGCAAGCAGGAGACGTGGAAGAAAACCCCGGTCCCATGGGAGTGCAGG
TGGAAACCATCTCCCCAGGAGACGGGCGCACCTTCCCCAAGCGCGGCCAGACCTGTGTGGTGCACTACAC
CGGGATGCTTGAAGATGGAAAGAAAGTCGATTCCTCCCGGGACAGAAACAAGCCCTTTAAGTTTATGCTA
GGCAAGCAGGAGGTGATCCGAGGCTGGGAAGAAGGGGTTGCCCAGATGAGTGTGGGTCAGAGAGCCAAAC
TGACTATATCTCCAGATTATGCCTATGGTGCCACTGGGCACCCAGGCATCATCCCACCACATGCCACTCT
CGTCTTCGATGTGGAGCTTCTAAAACCGGAAGGTGGAGGTGGATCTGGTGGAGGTGGATCTGGTGGCGGC
GGTTCAATGGCCGAGGCCAGGAAGCGGCGGGAGCTACTTCCCCTGATCTACCACCATCTGCTGCGGGCTG
GCTATGTGCGTGCGGCGCGGGAAGTGAAGGAGCAGAGCGGCCAGGTAAGCGTTCGTGGGCCGTGTGCGAG
GGCCGCGTGCAAGATGTGGAGATCAGCGGCCCGCGGCCCGCGCCCCGTCCCCAGGCGACCCGGCAGGCGC
CCGGAGCCGGGTCCCGCAGTGCTCGACGGCGCGGCCAGGGGTACCGGAGGAGCCGCAATCTCTGCCTTCC
CACTGCGACTTCAGTTCCCCTGGGCCTCACTTTCCTCATCCGGGCAGTGGGTTGGGCCAGAAAGTGTGCT
CGCAGGGGCCGAACTTTGTAATTCCCGCTTCCCTTACCTCCACGCCCTTCCTGGTAGCGGGTATTTTAAG
TTTCCTAAGTCTCCCGCCACGTGGCTAGGCTCTGCGCGGCCC
