>Addgene plasmid #60747 | PuroR-P2A-DD-TCOF1-donor | addgene partial sequence | sequence record 98985 | M13pUC-Fwd 5'-CCCAGTCACGACGTTGTAAAACG-3'
TGTAATACGACTCACTATAGGGCGAATTGGGCCCTCTAGATGCATGCTCGAGCGGCCGCCAGTGTGATGG
ATATCTGCAGAATTCGCCCTTTTGGCCGGCCCTTATTGCGGTGCTAAGCATATAGTCACTTTTGTGATTC
TTTGATTTGTCTACCTTACTAGAGTGTAAGCTCCAGGAGGGCTGAGAGATGGTGCTCACCATTCGAACAC
CAGGAAGCACCCTGAGTACCGGATTAACAGTTGAATTAATCAAGTAAGAAATGACTGTACCACGAGTTCG
AGTACCAAAGCTGACCGTCTCAGTACAGACAATCGCTAAAGGCCTGAGTTCCAGCTCAACTAAGAGGCTG
TAGGGTCCCTTTTCCAGGCGCTCCCCCGAGGGGCTGGTCGCAATCCACCCCCGAGACTCGCAGCAACCTC
CTTGCCCCAGGGGGGGCCGCGCAGAGCCTAGCCACGTGGCGGGAGACTTAGGAAACTTAAAATACCCGCT
ACCAGGAAGGGCGTGGAGGTAAGGGAAGCGGGAATTACAAAGTTCGGCCCCTGCGAGCACACTTTCTGGC
CCAACCCACTGCCCGGATGAGGAAAGTGAGGCCCAGGGGAACTGAAGTCGCAGTGGGAAGGCAGAGATTG
CGGCTCCTCCGGTACCCCTGGCCGCGCCGTCGAGCACTGCGGGACCCGGCTCCGGGCGCCTGCCGGGTCG
CCTGGGGACGGGGCGCGGGCCGCGGGCCGCTGATCTCCACATCTTGCACGCGGCCCTCGCACACGGCCCA
CGAACGCTTACCTGGCCGCTCTGCTCCTTCACTTCCCGCGCCGCACGCACATAGCCAGCCCGCAGCAGAT
GGTGGTAGATCAGGGGAAGTAGCTCCCGCCGCTTCCTGGCCTCGGCCATTGAACCGCCGCCACCAGATCC
ACCTCCACCAGATCCACCTCCACCTTCCGGTTTTAGAAGCTCCACATCGAAGAC
