[The description below was written by a language model from this plasmid's Addgene catalogue record.]
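Description:
PuroR-P2A-DD-TCOF1-donor is a homologous-recombination targeting donor built in the PCR2.1 cloning backbone, giving a plasmid of about 6.5 kb in total. It is propagated in E. coli under ampicillin selection. The backbone serves only as a carrier for the donor template. The record provides no feature table, so the replication origin and other backbone elements are not itemised here.

The roughly 2.6 kb insert, assembled by ligation-independent cloning, is derived from the human TCOF1 locus (encoding treacle) and is designed to knock a cassette into the start of the endogenous coding sequence. As the name and stated purpose indicate, the cassette consists of a puromycin resistance gene, a P2A self-cleaving peptide and a destabilization domain (DD) placed so that the DD becomes fused to the N-terminus of TCOF1. No separate promoter is listed. The in-frame PuroR-P2A arrangement suggests that, after correct integration, resistance and DD-tagged treacle are made from a single transcript and separated by ribosomal skipping at P2A, but the record does not state this, nor the identity of the DD or the lengths of the homology arms.

The associated publication describes using this donor with CRISPR/Cas9 cleavage in a human cell line to achieve complete knock-in of a DD tag on an essential protein. Puromycin selects for edited cells. A destabilization domain generally targets its fusion partner for degradation unless a stabilising ligand is present, so the tagged allele allows rapid, conditional knockdown of treacle at the protein level.
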