Addgene plasmid #60747: PuroR-P2A-DD-TCOF1-donor
Purpose: Donor plasmid for HR-mediated recombination to insert puromycin resistance and append a destabilization domain to the N-terminus of TCOF1
Depositing lab: Benhur Lee. Depositing organization: Icahn School of Medicine at Mount Sinai. Publication: CRISPR/Cas9 allows efficient and complete knock-in of a destabilization domain-tagged essential protein in a human cell line, allowing rapid knockdown of protein function. Park A, Won ST, Pentecost M, Bartkowski W, Lee B. PLoS One. 2014 Apr 17;9(4):e95101. doi: 10.1371/journal.pone.0095101. eCollection 2014. PubMed 24743236.
Backbone
  Vector backbone: PCR2.1
  Backbone manufacturer: Invitrogen
  Backbone size w/o insert (bp): 3900
  Total vector size (bp): 6500
  Vector type: Targeting donor
  Selectable markers: Puromycin
Growth in bacteria
  Bacterial resistance: Ampicillin, 100 μg/mL
  Growth temperature: 37°C
  Growth strain: Top10
  Copy number: Unknown
Gene/Insert
  Gene/Insert name: TCOF1 (alt name: Treacle)
  Species: H. sapiens (human)
  Insert size (bp): 2588
  Entrez Gene: TCOF1 (a.k.a. MFD1, TCS, TCS1, treacle)
  Cloning method: Ligation Independent Cloning
  Sequencing primers: 5′ M13R; 3′ T7
Terms and licenses: Academic/Nonprofit Terms; Industry Terms: Not Available to Industry
How to cite: PuroR-P2A-DD-TCOF1-donor was a gift from Benhur Lee (Addgene plasmid # 60747 ; http://n2t.net/addgene:60747 ; RRID:Addgene_60747)
